>Addgene plasmid #221058 | H43K SUMO1 | addgene full sequence | sequence record 459092 | Addgene NGS Result
GCGGGGAGAGGCGGTTTGCGTATTGGGCGCCAGGGTGGTTTTTCTTTTCACCAGTGAGACGGGCAACAGC
TGATTGCCCTTCACCGCCTGGCCCTGAGAGAGTTGCAGCAAGCGGTCCACGCTGGTTTGCCCCAGCAGGC
GAAAATCCTGTTTGATGGTGGTTAACGGCGGGATATAACATGAGCTGTCTTCGGTATCGTCGTATCCCAC
TACCGAGATATCCGCACCAACGCGCAGCCCGGACTCGGTAATGGCGCGCATTGCGCCCAGCGCCATCTGA
TCGTTGGCAACCAGCATCGCAGTGGGAACGATGCCCTCATTCAGCATTTGCATGGTTTGTTGAAAACCGG
ACATGGCACTCCAGTCGCCTTCCCGTTCCGCTATCGGCTGAATTTGATTGCGAGTGAGATATTTATGCCA
GCCAGCCAGACGCAGACGCGCCGAGACAGAACTTAATGGGCCCGCTAACAGCGCGATTTGCTGGTGACCC
AATGCGACCAGATGCTCCACGCCCAGTCGCGTACCGTCTTCATGGGAGAAAATAATACTGTTGATGGGTG
TCTGGTCAGAGACATCAAGAAATAACGCCGGAACATTAGTGCAGGCAGCTTCCACAGCAATGGCATCCTG
GTCATCCAGCGGATAGTTAATGATCAGCCCACTGACGCGTTGCGCGAGAAGATTGTGCACCGCCGCTTTA
CAGGCTTCGACGCCGCTTCGTTCTACCATCGACACCACCACGCTGGCACCCAGTTGATCGGCGCGAGATT
TAATCGCCGCGACAATTTGCGACGGCGCGTGCAGGGCCAGACTGGAGGTGGCAACGCCAATCAGCAACGA
CTGTTTGCCCGCCAGTTGTTGTGCCACGCGGTTGGGAATGTAATTCAGCTCCGCCATCGCCGCTTCCACT
TTTTCCCGCGTTTTCGCAGAAACGTGGCTGGCCTGGTTCACCACGCGGGAAACGGTCTGATAAGAGACAC
CGGCATACTCTGCGACATCGTATAACGTTACTGGTTTCACATTCACCACCCTGAATTGACTCTCTTCCGG
GCGCTATCATGCCATACCGCGAAAGGTTTTGCGCCATTCGATGGTGTCCGGGATCTCGACGCTCTCCCTT
ATGCGACTCCTGCATTAGGAAGCAGCCCAGTAGTAGGTTGAGGCCGTTGAGCACCGCCGCCGCAAGGAAT
GGTGCATGCAAGGAGATGGCGCCCAACAGTCCCCCGGCCACGGGGCCTGCCACCATACCCACGCCGAAAC
AAGCGCTCATGAGCCCGAAGTGGCGAGCCCGATCTTCCCCATCGGTGATGTCGGCGATATAGGCGCCAGC
AACCGCACCTGTGGCGCCGGTGATGCCGGCCACGATGCGTCCGGCGTAGAGGATCGAGATCTCGATCCCG
CGAAATTAATACGACTCACTATAGGGGAATTGTGAGCGGATAACAATTCCCCTCTAGAAATAATTTTGTT
TAACTTTAAGAAGGAGATATACATATCATGCACCACCATCACCACCATCATCACGAAAACCTGTATTTTC
AGGGCATGCATGAATTCGGCGGCTCATGGGGTGGTTCTATGAGTGATCAGGAAGCCAAACCCTCAACGGA
GGATCTTGGTGATAAAAAAGAAGGGGAGTATATTAAACTGAAAGTGATTGGACAGGACAGTAGCGAGATT
CATTTCAAAGTTAAGATGACTACGAAGCTGAAAAAGCTGAAGGAATCGTATTGCCAGCGCCAGGGTGTTC
CGATGAACAGCTTACGCTTCCTGTTCGAAGGCCAGCGCATCGCGGACAACCATACTCCTAAAGAGCTGGG
TATGGAAGAGGAGGACGTGATTGAAGTATACCAGGAACAGACCGGCGGATAACAAAGCCCGAAAGGGCCT
CGTGATACGCCTATTTTTATAGGTTAATGTCATGATAATAATGGTTTCTTAGACGTCAGGTGGCACTTTT
CGGGGAAATGTGCGCGGAACCCCTATTTGTTTATTTTTCTAAATACATTCAAATATGTATCCGCTCATGA
GACAATAACCCTGATAAATGCTTCAATAATATTGAAAAAGGAAGAGTATGAGTATTCAACATTTCCGTGT
CGCCCTTATTCCCTTTTTTGCGGCATTTTGCCTTCCTGTTTTTGCTCACCCAGAAACGCTGGTGAAAGTA
AAAGATGCTGAAGATCAGTTGGGTGCACGAGTGGGTTACATCGAACTGGATCTCAACAGCGGTAAGATCC
TTGAGAGTTTTCGCCCCGAAGAACGTTTTCCAATGATGAGCACTTTTAAAGTTCTGCTATGTGGCGCGGT
ATTATCCCGTGTTGACGCCGGGCAAGAGCAACTCGGTCGCCGCATACACTATTCTCAGAATGACTTGGTT
GAGTACTCACCAGTCACAGAAAAGCATCTTACGGATGGCATGACAGTAAGAGAATTATGCAGTGCTGCCA
TAACCATGAGTGATAACACTGCGGCCAACTTACTTCTGACAACGATCGGAGGACCGAAGGAGCTAACCGC
TTTTTTGCACAACATGGGGGATCATGTAACTCGCCTTGATCGTTGGGAACCGGAGCTGAATGAAGCCATA
CCAAACGACGAGCGTGACACCACGATGCCTGCAGCAATGGCAACAACGTTGCGCAAACTATTAACTGGCG
AACTACTTACTCTAGCTTCCCGGCAACAATTAATAGACTGGATGGAGGCGGATAAAGTTGCAGGACCACT
TCTGCGCTCGGCCCTTCCGGCTGGCTGGTTTATTGCTGATAAATCTGGAGCCGGTGAGCGTGGGTCTCGC
GGTATCATTGCAGCACTGGGGCCAGATGGTAAGCCCTCCCGTATCGTAGTTATCTACACGACGGGGAGTC
AGGCAACTATGGATGAACGAAATAGACAGATCGCTGAGATAGGTGCCTCACTGATTAAGCATTGGTAACT
GTCAGACCAAGTTTACTCATATATACTTTAGATTGATTTAAAACTTCATTTTTAATTTAAAAGGATCTAG
GTGAAGATCCTTTTTGATAATCTCATGACCAAAATCCCTTAACGTGAGTTTTCGTTCCACTGAGCGTCAG
ACCCCGTAGAAAAGATCAAAGGATCTTCTTGAGATCCTTTTTTTCTGCGCGTAATCTGCTGCTTGCAAAC
AAAAAAACCACCGCTACCAGCGGTGGTTTGTTTGCCGGATCAAGAGCTACCAACTCTTTTTCCGAAGGTA
ACTGGCTTCAGCAGAGCGCAGATACCAAATACTGTCCTTCTAGTGTAGCCGTAGTTAGGCCACCACTTCA
AGAACTCTGTAGCACCGCCTACATACCTCGCTCTGCTAATCCTGTTACCAGTGGCTGCTGCCAGTGGCGA
TAAGTCGTGTCTTACCGGGTTGGACTCAAGACGATAGTTACCGGATAAGGCGCAGCGGTCGGGCTGAACG
GGGGGTTCGTGCACACAGCCCAGCTTGGAGCGAACGACCTACACCGAACTGAGATACCTACAGCGTGAGC
TATGAGAAAGCGCCACGCTTCCCGAAGGGAGAAAGGCGGACAGGTATCCGGTAAGCGGCAGGGTCGGAAC
AGGAGAGCGCACGAGGGAGCTTCCAGGGGGAAACGCCTGGTATCTTTATAGTCCTGTCGGGTTTCGCCAC
CTCTGACTTGAGCGTCGATTTTTGTGATGCTCGTCAGGGGGGCGGAGCCTATGGAAAAACGCCAGCAACG
CGGCCTTTTTACGGTTCCTGGCCTTTTGCTGGCCTTTTGCTCACATGTTCTTTCCTGCGTTATCCCCTGA
TTCTGTGGATAACCGTATTACCGCCTTTGAGTGAGCTGATACCGCTCGCCGCAGCCGAACGACCGAGCGC
AGCGAGTCAGTGAGCGAGGAAGCGGAAGAGCGCCTGATGCGGTATTTTCTCCTTACGCATCTGTGCGGTA
TTTCACACCGCAATGGTGCACTCTCAGTACAATCTGCTCTGATGCCGCATAGTTAAGCCAGTATACACTC
CGCTATCGCTACGTGACTGGGTCATGGCTGCGCCCCGACACCCGCCAACACCCGCTGACGCGCCCTGACG
GGCTTGTCTGCTCCCGGCATCCGCTTACAGACAAGCTGTGACCGTCTCCGGGAGCTGCATGTGTCAGAGG
TTTTCACCGTCATCACCGAAACGCGCGAGGCAGCTGCGGTAAAGCTCATCAGCGTGGTCGTGAAGCGATT
CACAGATGTCTGCCTGTTCATCCGCGTCCAGCTCGTTGAGTTTCTCCAGAAGCGTTAATGTCTGGCTTCT
GATAAAGCGGGCCATGTTAAGGGCGGTTTTTTCCTGTTTGGTCACTGATGCCTCCGTGTAAGGGGGATTT
CTGTTCATGGGGGTAATGATACCGATGAAACGAGAGAGGATGCTCACGATACGGGTTACTGATGATGAAC
ATGCCCGGTTACTGGAACGTTGTGAGGGTAAACAACTGGCGGTATGGATGCGGCGGGACCAGAGAAAAAT
CACTCAGGGTCAATGCCAGCGCTTCGTTAATACAGATGTAGGTGTTCCACAGGGTAGCCAGCAGCATCCT
GCGATGCAGATCCGGAACATAATGGTGCAGGGCGCTGACTTCCGCGTTTCCAGACTTTACGAAACACGGA
AACCGAAGACCATTCATGTTGTTGCTCAGGTCGCAGACGTTTTGCAGCAGCAGTCGCTTCACGTTCGCTC
GCGTATCGGTGATTCATTCTGCTAACCAGTAAGGCAACCCCGCCAGCCTAGCCGGGTCCTCAACGACAGG
AGCACGATCATGCGCACCCGTGGCCAGGACCCAACGCTGCCCGAGATGCGCCGCGTGCGGCTGCTGGAGA
TGGCGGACGCGATGGATATGTTCTGCCAAGGGTTGGTTTGCGCATTCACAGTTCTCCGCAAGAATTGATT
GGCTCCAATTCTTGGAGTGGTGAATCCGTTAGCGAGGTGCCGCCGGCTTCCATTCAGGTCGAGGTGGCCC
GGCTCCATGCACCGCGACGCAACGCGGGGAGGCAGACAAGGTATAGGGCGGCGCCTACAATCCATGCCAA
CCCGTTCCATGTGCTCGCCGAGGCGGCATAAATCGCCGTGACGATCAGCGGTCCAATGATCGAAGTTAGG
CTGGTAAGAGCCGCGAGCGATCCTTGAAGCTGTCCCTGATGGTCGTCATCTACCTGCCTGGACAGCATGG
CCTGCAACGCGGGCATCCCGATGCCGCCGGAAGCGAGAAGAATCATAATGGGGAAGGCCATCCAGCCTCG
CGTCGCGAACGCCAGCAAGACGTAGCCCAGCGCGTCGGCCGCCATGCCGGCGATAATGGCCTGCTTCTCG
CCGAAACGTTTGGTGGCGGGACCAGTGACGAAGGCTTGAGCGAGGGCGTGCAAGATTCCGAATACCGCAA
GCGACAGGCCGATCATCGTCGCGCTCCAGCGAAAGCGGTCCTCGCCGAAAATGACCCAGAGCGCTGCCGG
CACCTGTCCTACGAGTTGCATGATAAAGAAGACAGTCATAAGTGCGGCGACGATAGTCATGCCCCGCGCC
CACCGGAAGGAGCTGACTGGGTTGAAGGCTCTCAAGGGCATCGGTCGAGATCCCGGTGCCTAATGAGTGA
GCTAACTTACATTAATTGCGTTGCGCTCACTGCCCGCTTTCCAGTCGGGAAACCTGTCGTGCCAGCTGCA
TTAATGAATCGGCCAACGC
Features (pLannotate 1.2.2; 17 found; start..end, strand, type, name):
   1021..1098    -  promoter       lacI promoter: lacI
   1106..1385    -  CDS            TcR (fragment): tetracycline efflux protein; tet; confers resistance to tetracycline
   1407..1425    +  promoter       T7 promoter: promoter for bacteriophage T7 RNA polymerase
   1426..1450    +  protein_bind   lac operator: The lac repressor binds to the lac operator to inhibit transcription in E. coli. This inhibition can be relieved by adding lactose or isopropyl-β-D-thiogalactopyranoside (IPTG). lac repressor encoded by lacI
   1465..1487    +  RBS            RBS: efficient ribosome binding site from bacteriophage T7 gene 10 (Olins and Rangwala, 1989)
   1525..1545    +  CDS            TEV site: tobacco etch virus (TEV) protease recognition and cleavage site
   1579..1869    +  CDS            SUMO1: SUMO1_HUMAN - Also known as SMT3C, SMT3H3, UBL1. Experimental evidence at protein level: Swiss-Prot protein existence level 1. Ubiquitin-like protein that can be covalently attached to proteins as a monomer or a lysine-linked polymer. Covalent attachment via an isopeptide bond to its substrates requires prior activation by the E1 complex SAE1-SAE2 and linkage to the E2 enzyme UBE2I, and can be promoted by E3 ligases such as PIAS1-4, RANBP2 or CBX4. This post- translational modification on lysine residues of proteins plays a crucial role in a number of cellular processes such as nuclear transpo
   1870..1886    +  CDS            SET1 (fragment): solubility-enhancement tag derived from T7 phage gene 10B
   1973..2077    +  promoter       AmpR promoter: bla
   2078..2938    +  CDS            AmpR: β-lactamase; bla; confers resistance to ampicillin, carbenicillin, and related antibiotics
   3109..3697    +  rep_origin     ori: high-copy-number ColE1/pMB1/pBR322/pUC origin of replication
   3883..4022    -  misc_feature   bom: basis of mobility region from pBR322
   4124..4315    -  CDS            rop: Rop protein, which maintains plasmids at low copy number; rop
   4332..4712    +  CDS            YPB1_ECOLX: Protein predicted: Swiss-Prot protein existence level 4. From Escherichia coli.
   4954..5578    -  CDS            TcR (fragment): tetracycline efflux protein; tet; confers resistance to tetracycline
   5593..5614    -  protein_bind   CAP binding site: CAP binding activates transcription in the presence of cAMP. E. coli catabolite activator protein
   5627..1020    -  CDS            lacI (across the origin): lac repressor; lacI; The lac repressor binds to the lac operator to inhibit transcription in E. coli. This inhibition can be relieved by adding lactose or isopropyl-β-D-thiogalactopyranoside (IPTG).
