[The description below was written by a language model from this plasmid's Addgene catalogue record and pLannotate feature annotations shown in this document.]
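Description:
H43K SUMO1 is a bacterial expression plasmid built on a pET-type backbone for producing a point mutant of human SUMO1 in E. coli. The sequenced plasmid is about 5.7 kb and carries a ColE1/pMB1-family origin together with the bom region and the rop gene. Rop keeps copy number low, which matches the low-copy designation in the catalogue entry. Selection is by ampicillin through the β-lactamase gene and its own promoter. The annotated tetracycline-resistance segments are only fragments left over from the pBR322 lineage and should not be regarded as a functional marker.

The expression cassette consists of a T7 promoter immediately followed by a lac operator and the strong T7 gene 10 ribosome binding site. Transcription therefore depends on T7 RNA polymerase supplied by the host and is held off by the lac repressor, which is encoded on the plasmid by lacI, until an inducer such as IPTG is added. The open reading frame begins with an N-terminal His tag according to the catalogue fields, although this tag is not separately annotated in the feature table. A TEV protease recognition site follows, allowing the tag to be removed after affinity purification, and then the SUMO1 coding sequence bearing the H43K substitution. A very short match to a T7 gene 10B-derived solubility tag directly after SUMO1 is likely only a residual or incidental annotation. No T7 terminator is annotated.

The insert was assembled by Gibson cloning. The associated publication concerns how surface charge modulates phase separation of multidomain proteins, so the histidine-to-lysine change is presumably a surface-charge variant made for recombinant protein purification and in vitro studies.
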