Addgene plasmid #221058: H43K SUMO1
Purpose: Expression of H43K SUMO1 protein under T7 promoter
Depositing lab: Michael Rosen. Depositing organization: University of Texas Southwestern Medical Center. Publication: Surface Charge Can Modulate Phase Separation of Multidomain Proteins. Kim J, Qin S, Zhou HX, Rosen MK. J Am Chem Soc. 2024 Feb 7;146(5):3383-3395. doi: 10.1021/jacs.3c12789. Epub 2024 Jan 23. PubMed 38262618.
Backbone
  Vector backbone: pET
  Backbone size w/o insert (bp): 5500
  Vector type: Bacterial Expression
Growth in bacteria
  Bacterial resistance: Ampicillin, 100 μg/mL
  Growth temperature: 37°C
  Growth strain: DH5alpha
  Copy number: Low Copy
Gene/Insert
  Gene/Insert name: H43K site mutation on SUMO 1
  Species: H. sapiens (human)
  Insert size (bp): 327
  Mutation: H43K
  Entrez Gene: SUMO1 (a.k.a. DAP1, GMP1, OFC10, PIC1, SENP2, SMT3, SMT3C, SMT3H3, UBL1)
  Promoter: T7
  Tag / fusion protein: His (N terminal on insert)
  Cloning method: Gibson Cloning
  Sequencing primers: 5′ TAATACGACTCACTATAGGG
Resource information
  A portion of this plasmid was derived from a plasmid made by: Jonggul
Terms and licenses: Academic/Nonprofit Terms; Industry Terms: Not Available to Industry
How to cite: H43K SUMO1 was a gift from Michael Rosen (Addgene plasmid # 221058 ; http://n2t.net/addgene:221058 ; RRID:Addgene_221058)
