>Addgene plasmid #221058 | H43K SUMO1 | depositor partial sequence | sequence record 433078 | Insert
ATGCATGAATTCGGCGGCTCATGGGGTGGTTCTATGAGTGATCAGGAAGCCAAACCCTCAACGGAGGATC
TTGGTGATAAAAAAGAAGGGGAGTATATTAAACTGAAAGTGATTGGACAGGACAGTAGCGAGATTCATTT
CAAAGTTAAGATGACTACGAAGCTGAAAAAGCTGAAGGAATCGTATTGCCAGCGCCAGGGTGTTCCGATG
AACAGCTTACGCTTCCTGTTCGAAGGCCAGCGCATCGCGGACAACCATACTCCTAAAGAGCTGGGTATGG
AAGAGGAGGACGTGATTGAAGTATACCAGGAACAGACCGGCGGATAA
